>Addgene plasmid #139404 | pFRT-TO-RPB1-His WT CRres si2,4R | addgene full sequence | sequence record 291994 | Addgene NGS Result
GACGGATCGGGAGATCTCCCGATCCCCTATGGTGCACTCTCAGTACAATCTGCTCTGATGCCGCATAGTT
AAGCCAGTATCTGCTCCCTGCTTGTGTGTTGGAGGTCGCTGAGTAGTGCGCGAGCAAAATTTAAGCTACA
ACAAGGCAAGGCTTGACCGACAATTGCATGAAGAATCTGCTTAGGGTTAGGCGTTTTGCGCTGCTTCGCG
ATGTACGGGCCAGATATACGCGTTGACATTGATTATTGACTAGTTATTAATAGTAATCAATTACGGGGTC
ATTAGTTCATAGCCCATATATGGAGTTCCGCGTTACATAACTTACGGTAAATGGCCCGCCTGGCTGACCG
CCCAACGACCCCCGCCCATTGACGTCAATAATGACGTATGTTCCCATAGTAACGCCAATAGGGACTTTCC
ATTGACGTCAATGGGTGGAGTATTTACGGTAAACTGCCCACTTGGCAGTACATCAAGTGTATCATATGCC
AAGTACGCCCCCTATTGACGTCAATGACGGTAAATGGCCCGCCTGGCATTATGCCCAGTACATGACCTTA
TGGGACTTTCCTACTTGGCAGTACATCTACGTATTAGTCATCGCTATTACCATGGTGATGCGGTTTTGGC
AGTACATCAATGGGCGTGGATAGCGGTTTGACTCACGGGGATTTCCAAGTCTCCACCCCATTGACGTCAA
TGGGAGTTTGTTTTGGCACCAAAATCAACGGGACTTTCCAAAATGTCGTAACAACTCCGCCCCATTGACG
CAAATGGGCGGTAGGCGTGTACGGTGGGAGGTCTATATAAGCAGAGCTCTCCCTATCAGTGATAGAGATC
TCCCTATCAGTGATAGAGATCGTCGACGAGCTCGTTTAGTGAACCGTCAGATCGCCTGGAGACGCCATCC
ACGCTGTTTTGACCTCCATAGAAGACACCGGGACCGATCCAGCCTCCGGACTCTAGCGTTTAAACTTAAG
CTTGGTACCGAGCTCGGATCCACTAGTCCAGTGTGGTGGAATTCTGCAGATATCCAGCACAGTGGCGGCC
GCATGCACGGGGGTGGCCCCCCCTCGGGGGACAGCGCATGCCCGCTGCGCACCATCAAGAGAGTCCAGTT
CGGAGTCCTGAGTCCGGATGAACTGAAGCGAATGTCTGTGACGGAGGGTGGCATCAAATACCCAGAGACG
ACTGAGGGAGGCCGCCCCAAGCTTGGGGGGCTGATGGACCCGAGGCAGGGGGTGATTGAGCGGACTGGCC
GCTGCCAAACATGTGCAGGAAACATGACAGAGTGTCCTGGCCACTTTGGCCACATTGAACTGGCCAAGCC
TGTGTTTCACGTGGGCTTCCTGGTGAAGACAATGAAAGTTTTGCGCTGTGTCTGCTTCTTCTGCTCCAAA
CTGCTTGTGGACTCTAACAACCCAAAGATCAAGGATATCCTGGCTAAGTCCAAGGGACAGCCCAAGAAGC
GGCTCACACATGTCTACGACCTTTGCAAGGGCAAAAACATATGCGAGGGTGGGGAGGAGATGGACAACAA
GTTCGGTGTGGAACAACCTGAGGGTGACGAGGATCTGACCAAAGAAAAGGGCCATGGTGGCTGTGGGCGG
TACCAGCCCAGGATCCGGCGTTCTGGCCTAGAGCTGTATGCGGAATGGAAGCACGTTAATGAGGACTCTC
AGGAGAAGAAGATCCTGCTGAGTCCAGAGCGAGTGCATGAGATCTTCAAACGCATCTCAGATGAGGAGTG
TTTTGTGCTGGGCATGGAGCCCCGCTATGCACGGCCAGAGTGGATGATTGTCACAGTGCTGCCTGTGCCC
CCGCTCTCCGTGCGGCCTGCTGTTGTGATGCAGGGCTCTGCCCGTAACCAGGATGACCTGACTCACAAAC
TGGCTGACATCGTGAAGATCAACAATCAGCTGCGGCGCAATGAGCAGAACGGCGCAGCGGCCCATGTCAT
TGCAGAGGATGTGAAGCTCCTCCAGTTCCATGTGGCCACCATGGTGGACAATGAGCTGCCTGGCTTGCCC
CGTGCCATGCAGAAGTCTGGGCGTCCCCTCAAGTCCCTGAAGCAGCGGTTGAAGGGCAAGGAAGGCCGGG
TGCGAGGGAACCTGATGGGCAAAAGAGTGGACTTCTCGGCCCGTACTGTCATCACCCCCGACCCCAACCT
CTCCATTGACCAGGTTGGCGTGCCCCGCTCCATTGCTGCCAACATGACCTTTGCGGAGATTGTCACCCCC
TTCAACATTGACAGACTTCAAGAACTAGTGCGCAGGGGGAACAGCCAGTACCCAGGCGCCAAGTACATCA
TCCGAGACAATGGTGATCGCATTGACTTGCGTTTCCACCCCAAGCCCAGTGACCTTCACCTGCAGACCGG
CTATAAGGTGGAACGGCACATGTGTGATGGGGACATTGTTATCTTCAACCGGCAGCCAACTCTGCACAAA
ATGTCCATGATGGGGCATCGGGTCCGCATTCTCCCATGGTCTACCTTTCGCTTGAATCTTAGTGTGACAA
CTCCGTACAATGCAGACTTTGACGGTGACGAAATGAATCTTCACCTGCCACAGTCTCTGGAGACGCGAGC
AGAGATCCAGGAGCTGGCCATGGTTCCTCGCATGATTGTCACCCCCCAGAGCAATCGGCCTGTCATGGGT
ATTGTGCAGGACACACTCACAGCAGTGCGCAAATTCACCAAGAGAGACGTCTTCCTGGAGCGGGGTGAAG
TGATGAACCTCCTGATGTTCCTGTCGACGTGGGATGGGAAGGTCCCACAGCCGGCCATCCTAAAGCCCCG
GCCCCTGTGGACAGGCAAGCAAATCTTCTCCCTCATCATACCTGGTCACATCAATTGTATCCGTACCCAC
AGCACCCATCCCGATGATGAAGACAGTGGCCCTTACAAGCACATCTCTCCTGGGGACACCAAGGTGGTGG
TGGAGAATGGGGAGCTGATCATGGGCATCCTGTGTAAGAAGTCTCTGGGCACGTCAGCTGGCTCCCTGGT
CCACATCTCCTACCTAGAGATGGGTCATGACATCACTCGCCTCTTCTACTCCAACATTCAGACTGTCATT
AACAACTGGCTCCTCATCGAGGGTCATACTATTGGCATTGGGGACTCCATTGCTGATTCTAAGACTTACC
AGGACATTCAGAACACTATTAAGAAGGCCAAGCAGGACGTTATCGAAGTGATTGAAAAGGCACACAACAA
TGAGCTGGAGCCCACCCCAGGGAACACTCTGCGGCAGACGTTTGAGAATCAGGTGAACCGCATTCTTAAC
GATGCCCGAGACAAGACTGGCTCCTCTGCTCAGAAATCCCTGTCTGAATACAACAACTTCAAGTCTATGG
TCGTGTCCGGAGCTAAAGGTTCCAAGATTAACATCTCCCAGGTCATTGCTGTCGTTGGACAGCAGAACGT
CGAGGGCAAGCGGATTCCATTTGGCTTCAAGCACCGGACTCTGCCTCACTTCATCAAGGATGACTACGGG
CCTGAGAGCCGTGGCTTTGTGGAGAACTCCTACCTAGCCGGCCTCACACCCACTGAGTTCTTTTTCCACG
CCATGGGGGGTCGTGAGGGGCTCATTGACACGGCTGTCAAGACTGCTGAGACTGGATACATCCAGCGGCG
GCTGATCAAGTCCATGGAGTCAGTGATGGTGAAGTACGACGCGACTGTGCGGAACTCCATCAACCAGGTG
GTGCAGCTGCGCTACGGCGAAGACGGCCTGGCAGGCGAGAGCGTTGAGTTCCAGAACCTGGCTACGCTTA
AGCCTTCCAACAAGGCTTTTGAGAAGAAGTTCCGCTTTGATTATACCAATGAGAGGGCCCTGCGGCGCAC
TCTGCAGGAGGACCTGGTGAAGGACGTGCTGAGCAACGCACACATCCAGAACGAGTTGGAGCGGGAATTT
GAGCGGATGCGGGAGGATCGGGAGGTGCTCAGGGTCATCTTCCCAACTGGAGACAGCAAGGTCGTCCTCC
CCTGTAACCTGCTGCGGATGATCTGGAATGCTCAGAAAATCTTCCACATCAACCCACGCCTTCCCTCCGA
CCTGCACCCCATCAAAGTGGTGGAGGGAGTCAAGGAATTGAGCAAGAAGCTGGTGATTGTGAATGGGGAT
GACCCACTAAGTCGACAGGCCCAGGAAAATGCCACGCTGCTCTTCAACATCCACCTGCGGTCCACGTTGT
GTTCCCGCCGCATGGCAGAGGAGTTTCGGCTCAGTGGGGAGGCCTTCGACTGGCTGCTTGGGGAGATTGA
GTCCAAGTTCAACCAAGCCATTGCGCATCCCGGGGAAATGGTGGGGGCTCTGGCTGCGCAGTCCCTTGGA
GAACCTGCCACCCAGATGACCTTGAATACCTTCCACTATGCTGGTGTGTCTGCCAAGAATGTGACGCTGG
GTGTGCCCCGACTTAAGGAGCTCATCAACATTTCCAAGAAGCCAAAGACTCCTTCGCTTACTGTCTTCCT
GTTGGGCCAGTCCGCTCGTGATGCTGAGAGAGCCAAGGATATTCTGTGCCGTCTGGAGCATACAACGTTG
AGGAAGGTGACTGCCAACACAGCCATCTACTATGACCCCAACCCCCAGAGCACGGTGGTGGCAGAGGATC
AGGAATGGGTGAATGTCTACTATGAAATGCCTGACTTTGATGTGGCCCGAATCTCCCCCTGGCTGTTGCG
GGTGGAGCTGGATCGGAAGCACATGACTGACCGGAAGCTCACCATGGAGCAGATTGCTGAAAAGATCAAT
GCTGGTTTTGGTGACGACTTGAACTGCATCTTTAATGATGACAATGCAGAGAAGCTGGTGCTCCGTATTC
GCATCATGAACAGTGATGAGAACAAGATGCAAGAAGAGGAAGAGGTGGTGGACAAGATGGATGATGATGT
CTTCCTGCGCTGCATCGAGTCCAACATGCTGACAGATATGACCCTGCAGGGCATCGAGCAGATCAGCAAG
GTGTACATGCACTTGCCACAGACAGACAACAAGAAGAAGATCATCATCACGGAGGATGGGGAATTCAAGG
CCCTGCAGGAGTGGATCCTGGAGACGGACGGCGTGAGCTTGATGCGGGTGCTGTCAGAGAAAGACGTGGA
TCCAGTACGCACAACGTCGAATGACATTGTGGAGATCTTCACGGTGCTGGGCATTGAAGCCGTGCGGAAG
GCCCTGGAGCGGGAGCTGTACCACGTCATCTCCTTTGATGGCTCCTATGTCAATTACCGACACTTGGCTC
TCTTGTGTGATACCATGACCTGTCGTGGCCACTTGATGGCCATCACCCGACACGGAGTCAACCGCCAGGA
CACAGGACCACTCATGAAGTGTTCCTTTGAGGAAACGGTGGACGTGCTTATGGAAGCAGCCGCACACGGT
GAGAGTGACCCCATGAAGGGGGTCTCTGAGAATATCATGCTGGGCCAGCTGGCTCCGGCCGGCACTGGCT
GCTTTGACCTCCTGCTTGATGCAGAGAAGTGCAAGTATGGCATGGAGATCCCCACCAATATCCCCGGCCT
GGGGGCTGCTGGACCCACCGGCATGTTCTTTGGTTCAGCACCCAGTCCCATGGGTGGAATCTCTCCTGCC
ATGACACCTTGGAACCAGGGTGCAACCCCTGCCTATGGCGCCTGGTCCCCCAGTGTTGGGAGTGGAATGA
CCCCAGGGGCAGCCGGCTTCTCTCCCAGTGCTGCGTCAGATGCCAGCGGCTTCAGCCCAGGTTACTCCCC
TGCCTGGTCTCCCACACCGGGCTCCCCGGGGTCCCCAGGTCCCTCAAGCCCCTACATCCCTTCACCAGGT
GGTGCCATGTCTCCCAGCTACTCGCCAACGTCACCTGCCTACGAGCCCCGCTCTCCTGGGGGCTACACAC
CCCAGAGTCCCTCTTATTCCCCCACTTCACCCTCCTACTCCCCTACCTCTCCATCCTATTCTCCAACCAG
TCCCAACTATAGTCCCACATCACCCAGCTATTCGCCAACGTCACCCAGCTACTCACCGACCTCTCCCAGC
TACTCACCCACCTCTCCCAGCTACTCGCCCACCTCTCCCAGCTACTCGCCCACCTCTCCCAGCTACTCAC
CCACTTCCCCTAGCTACTCGCCCACTTCCCCTAGCTACTCGCCAACGTCTCCCAGCTACTCGCCGACATC
TCCCAGCTACTCGCCAACTTCACCCAGCTATTCTCCCACTTCTCCCAGCTACTCACCTACCTCTCCAAGC
TATTCACCCACCTCCCCCAGCTACTCACCCACTTCCCCAAGTTACTCACCCACCAGCCCGAACTATTCTC
CAACCAGTCCCAATTACACCCCAACATCACCCAGCTACAGCCCGACATCACCCAGCTATTCACCTACTAG
TCCCAACTACACACCTACCAGCCCTAACTACAGCCCAACCTCTCCAAGCTACTCTCCAACATCACCCAGC
TATTCCCCGACCTCACCAAGTTACTCCCCTTCCAGCCCACGATACACACCACAGTCTCCAACCTATACCC
CAAGCTCACCCAGCTACAGCCCCAGCTCGCCCAGCTACAGCCCAACCTCACCCAAGTACACCCCAACCAG
TCCTTCTTACAGTCCCAGCTCCCCAGAGTATACCCCAACCTCTCCCAAGTACTCACCTACCAGTCCCAAA
TATTCACCCACCTCTCCCAAGTACTCGCCTACCAGTCCCACCTATTCACCCACCACCCCAAAATACTCCC
CAACATCTCCTACTTATTCCCCAACCTCTCCAGTCTACACCCCAACCTCTCCCAAGTACTCACCTACTAG
CCCCACTTACTCGCCCACTTCCCCCAAGTACTCGCCCACCAGCCCCACCTACTCGCCCACCTCCCCCAAA
GGCTCAACCTACTCTCCCACTTCCCCTGGTTACTCGCCCACCAGCCCCACCTACAGTCTCACAAGCCCGG
CTATCAGCCCGGATGACAGTGACGAGGAGAACGCTCACCATCACCATCACCATTGACTCGAGTCTAGAGG
GCCCGTTTAAACCCGCTGATCAGCCTCGACTGTGCCTTCTAGTTGCCAGCCATCTGTTGTTTGCCCCTCC
CCCGTGCCTTCCTTGACCCTGGAAGGTGCCACTCCCACTGTCCTTTCCTAATAAAATGAGGAAATTGCAT
CGCATTGTCTGAGTAGGTGTCATTCTATTCTGGGGGGTGGGGTGGGGCAGGACAGCAAGGGGGAGGATTG
GGAAGACAATAGCAGGCATGCTGGGGATGCGGTGGGCTCTATGGCTTCTGAGGCGGAAAGAACCAGCTGG
GGCTCTAGGGGGTATCCCC
[124 nt withheld, positions 7300-7423]
C
[91 nt withheld, positions 7425-7515]
AGGGTGATGGTTCACGTACCTAGAAGTTCCTATTCCGAAGTTCCTATTCTCTAGAAAGTATAGGAACTTC
CTTGGCCAAAAAGCCTGAACTCACCGCGACGTCTGTCGAGAAGTTTCTGATCGAAAAGTTCGACAGCGTC
TCCGACCTGATGCAGCTCTCGGAGGGCGAAGAATCTCGTGCTTTCAGCTTCGATGTAGGAGGGCGTGGAT
ATGTCCTGCGGGTAAATAGCTGCGCCGATGGTTTCTACAAAGATCGTTATGTTTATCGGCACTTTGCATC
GGCCGCGCTCCCGATTCCGGAAGTGCTTGACATTGGGGAATTCAGCGAGAGCCTGACCTATTGCATCTCC
CGCCGTGCACAGGGTGTCACGTTGCAAGACCTGCCTGAAACCGAACTGCCCGCTGTTCTGCAGCCGGTCG
CGGAGGCCATGGATGCGATCGCTGCGGCCGATCTTAGCCAGACGAGCGGGTTCGGCCCATTCGGACCGCA
AGGAATCGGTCAATACACTACATGGCGTGATTTCATATGCGCGATTGCTGATCCCCATGTGTATCACTGG
CAAACTGTGATGGACGACACCGTCAGTGCGTCCGTCGCGCAGGCTCTCGATGAGCTGATGCTTTGGGCCG
AGGACTGCCCCGAAGTCCGGCACCTCGTGCACGCGGATTTCGGCTCCAACAATGTCCTGACGGACAATGG
CCGCATAACAGCGGTCATTGACTGGAGCGAGGCGATGTTCGGGGATTCCCAATACGAGGTCGCCAACATC
TTCTTCTGGAGGCCGTGGTTGGCTTGTATGGAGCAGCAGACGCGCTACTTCGAGCGGAGGCATCCGGAGC
TTGCAGGATCGCCGCGGCTCCGGGCGTATATGCTCCGCATTGGTCTTGACCAACTCTATCAGAGCTTGGT
TGACGGCAATTTCGATGATGCAGCTTGGGCGCAGGGTCGATGCGACGCAATCGTCCGATCCGGAGCCGGG
ACTGTCGGGCGTACACAAATCGCCCGCAGAAGCGCGGCCGTCTGGACCGATGGCTGTGTAGAAGTACTCG
CCGATAGTGGAAACCGACGCCCCAGCACTCGTCCGAGGGCAAAGGAATAGCACGTACTACGAGATTTCGA
TTCCACCGCCGCCTTCTATGAAAGGTTGGGCTTCGGAATCGTTTTCCGGGACGCCGGCTGGATGATCCTC
CAGCGCGGGGATCTCATGCTGGAGTTCTTCGCCCACCCCAACTTGTTTATTGCAGCTTATAATGGTTACA
AATAAAGCAATAGCATCACAAATTTCACAAATAAAGCATTTTTTTCACTGCATTCTAGTTGTGGTTTGTC
CAAACTCATCAATGTATCTTATCATGTCTGTATACCGTCGACCTCTAGCTAGAGCTTGGCGTAATCATGG
TCATAGCTGTTTCCTGTGTGAAATTGTTATCCGCTCACAATTCCACACAACATACGAGCCGGAAGCATAA
AGTGTAAAGCCTGGGGTGCCTAATGAGTGAGCTAACTCACATTAATTGCGTTGCGCTCACTGCCCGCTTT
CCAGTCGGGAAACCTGTCGTGCCAGCTGCATTAATGAATCGGCCAACGCGCGGGGAGAGGCGGTTTGCGT
ATTGGGCGCTCTTCCGCTTCCTCGCTCACTGACTCGCTGCGCTCGGTCGTTCGGCTGCGGCGAGCGGTAT
CAGCTCACTCAAAGGCGGTAATACGGTTATCCACAGAATCAGGGGATAACGCAGGAAAGAACATGTGAGC
AAAAGGCCAGCAAAAGGCCAGGAACCGTAAAAAGGCCGCGTTGCTGGCGTTTTTCCATAGGCTCCGCCCC
CCTGACGAGCATCACAAAAATCGACGCTCAAGTCAGAGGTGGCGAAACCCGACAGGACTATAAAGATACC
AGGCGTTTCCCCCTGGAAGCTCCCTCGTGCGCTCTCCTGTTCCGACCCTGCCGCTTACCGGATACCTGTC
CGCCTTTCTCCCTTCGGGAAGCGTGGCGCTTTCTCATAGCTCACGCTGTAGGTATCTCAGTTCGGTGTAG
GTCGTTCGCTCCAAGCTGGGCTGTGTGCACGAACCCCCCGTTCAGCCCGACCGCTGCGCCTTATCCGGTA
ACTATCGTCTTGAGTCCAACCCGGTAAGACACGACTTATCGCCACTGGCAGCAGCCACTGGTAACAGGAT
TAGCAGAGCGAGGTATGTAGGCGGTGCTACAGAGTTCTTGAAGTGGTGGCCTAACTACGGCTACACTAGA
AGAACAGTATTTGGTATCTGCGCTCTGCTGAAGCCAGTTACCTTCGGAAAAAGAGTTGGTAGCTCTTGAT
CCGGCAAACAAACCACCGCTGGTAGCGGTGGTTTTTTTGTTTGCAAGCAGCAGATTACGCGCAGAAAAAA
AGGATCTCAAGAAGATCCTTTGATCTTTTCTACGGGGTCTGACGCTCAGTGGAACGAAAACTCACGTTAA
GGGATTTTGGTCATGAGATTATCAAAAAGGATCTTCACCTAGATCCTTTTAAATTAAAAATGAAGTTTTA
AATCAATCTAAAGTATATATGAGTAAACTTGGTCTGACAGTTACCAATGCTTAATCAGTGAGGCACCTAT
CTCAGCGATCTGTCTATTTCGTTCATCCATAGTTGCCTGACTCCCCGTCGTGTAGATAACTACGATACGG
GAGGGCTTACCATCTGGCCCCAGTGCTGCAATGATACCGCGAGACCCACGCTCACCGGCTCCAGATTTAT
CAGCAATAAACCAGCCAGCCGGAAGGGCCGAGCGCAGAAGTGGTCCTGCAACTTTATCCGCCTCCATCCA
GTCTATTAATTGTTGCCGGGAAGCTAGAGTAAGTAGTTCGCCAGTTAATAGTTTGCGCAACGTTGTTGCC
ATTGCTACAGGCATCGTGGTGTCACGCTCGTCGTTTGGTATGGCTTCATTCAGCTCCGGTTCCCAACGAT
CAAGGCGAGTTACATGATCCCCCATGTTGTGCAAAAAAGCGGTTAGCTCCTTCGGTCCTCCGATCGTTGT
CAGAAGTAAGTTGGCCGCAGTGTTATCACTCATGGTTATGGCAGCACTGCATAATTCTCTTACTGTCATG
CCATCCGTAAGATGCTTTTCTGTGACTGGTGAGTACTCAACCAAGTCATTCTGAGAATAGTGTATGCGGC
GACCGAGTTGCTCTTGCCCGGCGTCAATACGGGATAATACCGCGCCACATAGCAGAACTTTAAAAGTGCT
CATCATTGGAAAACGTTCTTCGGGGCGAAAACTCTCAAGGATCTTACCGCTGTTGAGATCCAGTTCGATG
TAACCCACTCGTGCACCCAACTGATCTTCAGCATCTTTTACTTTCACCAGCGTTTCTGGGTGAGCAAAAA
CAGGAAGGCAAAATGCCGCAAAAAAGGGAATAAGGGCGACACGGAAATGTTGAATACTCATACTCTTCCT
TTTTCAATATTATTGAAGCATTTATCAGGGTTATTGTCTCATGAGCGGATACATATTTGAATGTATTTAG
AAAAATAAACAAATAGGGGTTCCGCGCACATTTCCCCGAAAAGTGCCACCTGACGTC
Features (pLannotate 1.2.2; 22 found; start..end, strand, type, name):
     28..80      -  misc_feature   bom (fragment): basis of mobility region from pBR322
    235..614     +  enhancer       CMV enhancer: human cytomegalovirus immediate early enhancer
    615..818     +  promoter       CMV promoter: human cytomegalovirus (CMV) immediate early promoter
    820..839     +  promoter       PLtetO-1 promoter (fragment): modified phage lambda PL promoter with tet operator sites (Lutz and Bujard, 1997)
    841..860     +  promoter       PLtetO-1 promoter (fragment): modified phage lambda PL promoter with tet operator sites (Lutz and Bujard, 1997)
    868..901     +  promoter       TRE3GV promoter (fragment): 3rd-generation Tet-responsive promoter that can be activated by binding of Tet-On® 3G, optimized for retroviral and lentiviral vectors
   1053..5891    +  CDS            POLR2A (fragment): RPB1_CRIGR - Experimental evidence at protein level: Swiss-Prot protein existence level 1. DNA-dependent RNA polymerase catalyzes the transcription of DNA into RNA using the four ribonucleoside triphosphates as substrates. Largest and catalytic component of RNA polymerase II which synthesizes mRNA precursors and many functional non-coding RNAs. Forms the polymerase active center together with the second largest subunit. Pol II is the central component of the basal RNA polymerase II transcription machinery. It is composed of mobile elements that move relative to each other. RPB1 is part of the
   6966..6983    +  CDS            6xHis: 6xHis affinity tag
   7030..7254    +  polyA_signal   bGH poly(A) signal: bovine growth hormone polyadenylation signal
   7258..7279    +  promoter       SV40 promoter (fragment): SV40 enhancer and early promoter
   7300..7533    +  rep_origin     f1 ori (fragment) (sequence partly withheld): f1 bacteriophage origin of replication; arrow indicates direction of (+) strand synthesis
   7538..7585    +  protein_bind   FRT: FLP-mediated recombination occurs in the 8-bp core sequence TCTAGAAA (Turan and Bode, 2011). FLP recombinase from the Saccharomyces cerevisiae 2μ plasmid
   7593..8615    +  CDS            HygR: aminoglycoside phosphotransferase from E. coli; aph(4)-Ia; confers resistance to hygromycin
   8625..8750    +  CDS            ble (fragment): BLE_KLEPN - Experimental evidence at protein level: Swiss-Prot protein existence level 1. Binding protein with a strong affinity to the bleomycin family of antibiotics. Binds to CL990; an antimitotic-antibiotic compound. From Klebsiella pneumoniae.
   8745..8866    +  polyA_signal   SV40 poly(A) signal: SV40 polyadenylation signal
   8937..8959    -  protein_bind   lac operator (fragment): The lac repressor binds to the lac operator to inhibit transcription in E. coli. This inhibition can be relieved by adding lactose or isopropyl-β-D-thiogalactopyranoside (IPTG). lac repressor encoded by lacI
   8963..8993    -  promoter       lac promoter: promoter for the E. coli lac operon
   9008..9029    -  protein_bind   CAP binding site: CAP binding activates transcription in the presence of cAMP. E. coli catabolite activator protein
   9042..9134    -  CDS            lacI (fragment): lac repressor; lacI; The lac repressor binds to the lac operator to inhibit transcription in E. coli. This inhibition can be relieved by adding lactose or isopropyl-β-D-thiogalactopyranoside (IPTG).
   9317..9905    -  rep_origin     ori: high-copy-number ColE1/pMB1/pBR322/pUC origin of replication
  10076..10936   -  CDS            AmpR: β-lactamase; bla; confers resistance to ampicillin, carbenicillin, and related antibiotics
  10937..11041   -  promoter       AmpR promoter: bla
