[The description below was written by a language model from this plasmid's Addgene catalogue record and pLannotate feature annotations shown in this document.]
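Description:
pFRT-TO-RPB1-His WT CRres si2,4R is a mammalian expression plasmid of about 11.1 kb built on the pFRT-TO backbone and designed for site-specific integration into Flp-In T-REx host cells. It is maintained in E. coli through a high-copy ColE1/pUC-type origin and an ampicillin resistance gene (β-lactamase with its own promoter). The annotation also picks up small backbone remnants such as f1 ori, lac promoter/operator and bom fragments.

The payload is the wild-type human RPB1 coding sequence (POLR2A, the largest, catalytic subunit of RNA polymerase II), roughly 5.9 kb, cloned between NotI and XhoI and carrying a C-terminal 6xHis tag, followed by a bGH polyadenylation signal. The automated annotation labels only part of this open reading frame, by similarity to a hamster RPB1 entry, but the His tag lies downstream at a position consistent with the full-length insert. Expression is driven by the CMV enhancer/promoter followed by tet operator sequences, so transcription is repressed in cells expressing the Tet repressor and switched on with doxycycline.

Downstream sits an FRT site placed directly in front of a hygromycin resistance gene with an SV40 poly(A) signal. No full promoter is annotated upstream of it, which fits the usual Flp-In design in which FLP-mediated recombination at a genomic FRT site places the marker behind a resident promoter, so that hygromycin selects correct integrants.

The coding sequence is recorded as resistant to siRNAs 2 and 4. The "CRres" in the name is not explained in the record. This allows the endogenous protein to be depleted and replaced with the inducible tagged version. The associated study concerns regulation of the RNAPII pool in the DNA damage response.
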