Addgene plasmid #139404: pFRT-TO-RPB1-His WT CRres si2,4R
Purpose: Dox-inducible, wt C-terminal His tagged RPB1, resistant to siRNAs 2 & 4, for generation of TRex flp In cells.
Depositing lab: Jesper Svejstrup. Depositing organization: Francis Crick Institute. Publication: Regulation of the RNAPII Pool Is Integral to the DNA Damage Response. Tufegdzic Vidakovic A, Mitter R, Kelly GP, Neumann M, Harreman M, Rodriguez-Martinez M, Herlihy A, Weems JC, Boeing S, Encheva V, Gaul L, Milligan L, Tollervey D, Conaway RC, Conaway JW, Snijders AP, Stewart A, Svejstrup JQ. Cell. 2020 Mar 5. pii: S0092-8674(20)30153-7. doi: 10.1016/j.cell.2020.02.009. PubMed 32142654.
Backbone
  Vector backbone: pFRT-TO
  Backbone size w/o insert (bp): 5135
  Total vector size (bp): 11071
  Vector type: Mammalian Expression
  Selectable markers: Hygromycin
Growth in bacteria
  Bacterial resistance: Ampicillin, 100 μg/mL
  Growth temperature: 37°C
  Growth strain: DH5alpha
  Copy number: High Copy
Gene/Insert
  Gene/Insert name: RPB1
  Species: H. sapiens (human)
  Insert size (bp): 5937
  GenBank ID: NM_000937.5
  Entrez Gene: POLR2A (a.k.a. NEDHIB, POLR2, POLRA, RPB1, RPBh1, RPO2, RPOL2, RpIILS, hRPB220, hsRPB1)
  Promoter: pCMV, TRex
  Tag / fusion protein: 6xHis (C terminal on insert)
  Cloning method: Restriction Enzyme; 5′ cloning site NotI (not destroyed); 3′ cloning site XhoI (not destroyed)
  Sequencing primers: 5′ CGCAAATGGGCGGTAGGCGTG; 3′ CAGGAAACAGCTATGAC
Terms and licenses: Academic/Nonprofit Terms; Industry Terms: Not Available to Industry
How to cite: pFRT-TO-RPB1-His WT CRres si2,4R was a gift from Jesper Svejstrup (Addgene plasmid # 139404 ; http://n2t.net/addgene:139404 ; RRID:Addgene_139404)
